>Addgene plasmid #48680 | Nanog-2A-mCherry | addgene full sequence | sequence record 423485 | Addgene NGS Result
AGCGCCCAATACGCAAACCGCCTCTCCCCGCGCGTTGGCCGATTCATTAATGCAGCTGGCACGACAGGTT
TCCCGACTGGAAAGCGGGCAGTGAGCGCAACGCAATTAATGTGAGTTAGCTCACTCATTAGGCACCCCAG
GCTTTACACTTTATGCTTCCGGCTCGTATGTTGTGTGGAATTGTGAGCGGATAACAATTTCACACAGGAA
ACAGCTATGACCATGATTACGCCAAGCTTGGTACCGAGCTCGGATCCACTAGTAACGGCCGCCAGTGTGC
TGGAATTCGCCCTTTTCCTGCAGGCTCTGAAGACCTGCCTCTTCAAGGCAGCCCTGATTCTTCTACCAGT
CCCAAACAAAAGCTCTCAAGTCCTGAGGCTGACAAGGGCCCTGAGGAGGAGGAGAACAAGGTCCTTGCCA
GGAAGCAGAAGATGCGGACTGTGTTCTCTCAGGCCCAGCTGTGTGCACTCAAGGACAGGTTTCAGAAGCA
GAAGTACCTCAGCCTCCAGCAGATGCAAGAACTCTCCTCCATTCTGAACCTGAGCTATAAGCAGGTGGGG
TCCTTAGAAGTTGCTGTAATGTAACACAATGAGACTGACTTGCTAATGAATCGAACTAACGTCTGGACGT
CTCTCTAACTATCCTATCCTCCTATCCTATGCGCCTGTTAAAATCATAATTATGTGATTGATTGATTGAT
TGATTATGTATAAGTACACTATAGCTGTCTTCAGATACACCAGAAGAGGGCATCAGATCTCATTACGGAT
GGTTGTGAGCCACCATGTGGTTGCTGGGATTTGAACTCAGGACCTTCGGAAGAGCAGTCAGTGCTCTTAA
CCGCTGAGCCATCTCTCCAGCCCCAATTATGTGATTTATATATTTCCCAGTTTGTTTCATTGGTTACTTT
ATCTTCTACTTCACCTCCCACACCCATCCCCAAATCAGGGTCTCACTGTAGCCCTGACTGGTCTCTGTAG
ACCAGGCTGGGAGAGGTTCACCTGCCTCTGTCTCCTGGGTGCTGGAAATAAAGGTGTGCCTGGCTTTTTT
CCTTTCTTTTCTTTTTTAAGATTGTTTATTTTTAAATTCCTTTAGTTCATTGGTGTTTTGCCTGCATGTG
TTTGTCTTTGTGAGAGTATCAGATCTCCTGGACTAGAGTTACAGACAGTCGTGAGCTGCCATGTGGCCGC
TGAGAATTGAACCCAGGTCCTCTGGAAGAGCAGCCAGTGCTCTTAACAGAAGAGCCATTTCCCCCAGCAC
CTGTCTTTTTCAAGAAAGAGTTTCACTTTACAGGCCTGGCTGTCATGTTTAAGGTCGGGCTGTAGACCTG
TCTGCATTCTGTATGTCTTAGCTTGTTCGAATGTCCTGTCACTCTGCAGGTTAAGACCTGGTTTCAAAAC
CAAAGGATGAAGTGCAAGCGGTGGCAGAAAAACCAGTGGTTGAAGACTAGCAATGGTCTGATTCAGGTAA
CAAGATGTTTTCTCTGCTTTCCTTTTTCCCCCTCCATCTTACCATCTTATTTTATGTGTCTGTGCCGTGT
GTGTGTGTGTGTGTGTGTGTGTGGCTGACCTATGGCTGTTGGGTATGGATCCCAGATTTCCTGTAAGAGC
AGTCAGTGGCTCTGCCTTTGCTTCCCAGTGTCATCCTGATCCATCTATGTCCATTAGTCCTGTCCCTTTC
CCATCCCTCTTCCTCCACGCACTCTTTCTTGTGATCTTTGGTTCTTTGAGGCAGGCTCTCTCTATGTAGC
CCTGGCAGTCAGAGATCTGCCTGCCTAGTCTCAGGAGTGCTGGGGTTAACGGCCTGTGCGGCCATGCTAA
TCTTTTCAGTATTTCTGCAGTTTACATCTTTAGAGTCCCCTTTTCACTCATTGCATTAATCACCTCTTTC
AGAAGGGCTCAGCACCAGTGGAGTATCCCAGCATCCATTGCAGCTATCCCCAGGGCTATCTGGTGAACGC
ATCTGGAAGCCTTTCCATGTGGGGCAGCCAGACTTGGACCAACCCAACTTGGAGCAGCCAGACCTGGACC
AACCCAACTTGGAACAACCAGACCTGGACCAACCCAACTTGGAGCAGCCAGGCCTGGACCGCTCAGTCCT
GGAACGGCCAGCCTTGGAATGCTGCTCCGCTCCATAACTTCGGGGAGGACTTTCTGCAGCCTTACGTACA
GTTGCAGCAAAACTTCTCTGCCAGTGATTTGGAGGTGAATTTGGAAGCCACTAGGGAAAGCCATGCGCAT
TTTAGCACCCCACAAGCCTTGGAATTATTCCTGAACTACTCTGTGACTCCACCAGGTGAAATAGCTAGCG
CCACTAACTTCTCCCTGTTGAAACAAGCAGGGGATGTCGAAGAGAATCCCGGGCCAATGGTGAGCAAGGG
CGAGGAGGATAACATGGCCATCATCAAGGAGTTCATGCGCTTCAAGGTGCACATGGAGGGCTCCGTGAAC
GGCCACGAGTTCGAGATCGAGGGCGAGGGCGAGGGCCGCCCCTACGAGGGCACCCAGACCGCCAAGCTGA
AGGTGACCAAGGGTGGCCCCCTGCCCTTCGCCTGGGACATCCTGTCCCCTCAGTTCATGTACGGCTCCAA
GGCCTACGTGAAGCACCCCGCCGACATCCCCGACTACTTGAAGCTGTCCTTCCCCGAGGGCTTCAAGTGG
GAGCGCGTGATGAACTTCGAGGACGGCGGCGTGGTGACCGTGACCCAGGACTCCTCCCTGCAGGACGGCG
AGTTCATCTACAAGGTGAAGCTGCGCGGCACCAACTTCCCCTCCGACGGCCCCGTAATGCAGAAGAAGAC
CATGGGCTGGGAGGCCTCCTCCGAGCGGATGTACCCCGAGGACGGCGCCCTGAAGGGCGAGATCAAGCAG
AGGCTGAAGCTGAAGGACGGCGGCCACTACGACGCTGAGGTCAAGACCACCTACAAGGCCAAGAAGCCCG
TGCAGCTGCCCGGCGCCTACAACGTCAACATCAAGTTGGACATCACCTCCCACAACGAGGACTACACCAT
CGTGGAACAGTACGAACGCGCCGAGGGCCGCCACTCCACCGGCGGCATGGACGAGCTGTACAAGTAATTA
GCGCCGACTTACGCAACATCTGGGCTTAAAGTCAGGGCAAAGCCAGGTTCCTTCCTTCTTCCAAATATTT
TCATATTTTTTTTAAAGATTTATTTATTCATTATATGTAAGTACACTGTAGCTGTCTTCAGACACTCCAG
AAGAGGGCGTCAGATCTTGTTACGTATGGTTGTGAGCCACCATGTGGTTGCTGGGATTTGAACTCCTGAC
CTTCGGAAGAGCAGTCGGGTGCTCTTATCCACTGAGCCATCTCACCAGCCCCTGGTTTATTTTTTTAATT
ATTATTTGCTTTTTGTTTATCAAGACAGGGTTTCTCTGCATAGCTCTAATTGTCTTTGAACTAGCTCTGC
AGACCAGCCTGGCCTTGAACTCAGAGATCTGCCCACTTATCTTTGCCTCCTGAATGCTGGGACCAAAGGT
GGCATACCACCACACCTGGCATATATATTGTTTATTTCTATTTCTATTTTTATTGGTGCCAGAGCAAACC
TAGGACTTAGAACATGCTGGGCACCAACTCAACTTCTGAGCTCTATTTACAACTTGGTGTGTTAGTGTAT
TTGTCTTAGTTCTGAATTTGTCCTTTTTTTAGTGTTAACTCTAGGCTTTGGAGACAGTGAGGTGCATATA
CTCTCTCCTTCCCAAGAATAAGTGCTTGAACACCCTTACCCACGCCCACCCACCCATGCTAGTCTTTTTT
CTTAGAAGCGTGGGTCTTGGTATACACTGTGTCATTTTGAGGGGTGAGGTTTAAAAGTATATACAAAGTA
TAACGATATGGTGGCTACTCTCGAGGATGAGACAGAAGGACCAGGAGTTTGAGGGTAGCTCAGATATGCA
ATAAGTTCAAGGCCAACCTGTACTATGTTTAAATAGTAAGACAGCATCTCGATAAAATAATAAAACTAAA
GTCTCAACAAAATAAAAGCTTTCACCTATTAAGGTGCTTGCTTGTCCTTGGAGTCCCCCAAGAGTAACTG
CTATGTTAATATCTGTAGAAAGATGTTTATATTTGACTGTACCATGATGAACCGATGCCAGCTGGACTAG
TTTAAACAAAATAAAACACTAATTTTACCTTTAGTGGTCTTATCTTTTGTCCAGTGGGGTCAATATACTT
TTTATTTTGGTATGTGAAGGGGAGGGTCTTAACCGAGGGTCCAGGAAAATGGGTTTCTTTTGGCTTAACC
GGTTGGGAGGGTTATACCACAACAGTTGGAATGGCCTGGTAACCAGAGCAGGAGGCCAGCCACTCACAAT
GCATCCAGTCAAGAACTGGAGAGCAATGAATAAGAAATGAATGTTTTAGTGTGGGTATGGGCCCTGAGGA
GGCCAGAAGCATTCGATGATCCCCTGGAGATGAAGTTACGTGAAGCCACCTGATCACCTGATGTGGCAGG
CTGCAGGGAAATAAGCTCTAGTTCTCTGGAAGAACAAATATTTAACTGGGAGAGTGGTTTTTATTCCTGT
GAAATAATAGAACTTGTGGAGAGAGCCCCTGAGGTCACACACCTAGTGCTTCTGGGAAAGAGGAGGGACC
ACAGTCTCTTGTTTTTGTGTCACACTGGAGATTAATCTGGGACTTCCTGGCTCCAGATGGAGGCTATCTT
CCCTGAGCATAACCCCCTAACCTACGTGGGGGTGGGGGAAGATGTCAAGTGTTATCACAGGAGACTTGAG
AGGCTGTGTGGGTTCAGAAGTGAGTTTGGGGTTTTGGAGACGATTTAAATTTGCTGAAAAGACAGAAGAT
ACGTATACATCTGGTGTAGTTGTGTGTACACTTAAGGAGATTAAGTTAACGTAACTCCTGATGCATTAAT
TATAGATGTTATAGTAGTTGTATACAGTAGATTTAGCTAAAGCATGATACGGAAAAACACAGAAGAAGCA
AGCGACACCTAGTAACTGCCGTGCGTAAATAGCCATACCTGTCAATCACATCTTTAACTCCTGACCACTC
ACAGGGGTACCCAGCCCAGCCCAAGTAGGTTCTGTAGCTGCTCCTCAGCTAAGGAGAGGGCTGTTTTGGC
AGTGAGAAAAATTGTCCCTCATTGTGCCACAGAGGCTAGGACACATTCCCTTGCAAAGCCCAGACTAATT
CCACCTAGAATTCTCCTCTTCTGCTTTCTGTCCTTTGGCATCAGTGGGGATGGCTGCTGTGTCAGAGATG
GGACATCATCACCTCCACAAACCCTGACGACCGTTACTGAGAGACCACTTTGCTTCAACTCTTAGAGGTT
TCGTTGATAAGATTCTAAAATGTGTGGTCTTGGGGATCAAATCCAGGGACTCTTAGACCCTGGGTAAGTG
CTCTACTACTGAACAACACTCAGTCCTTGGTGTGAGAATCCGAGCTTTGATTTTACCCTTTTTAGGGTGG
AAGAGATTCCACCAATCACCCAGGAGTGGGGCTAGTTCAAGAGGCCTCCCCAGCTGCAGCTTTCAGAGGC
TTTTTGCTTCAGGCTCCCACCAAGGGACCTATTCAAATGCCTTAGTCAACTGACATCTGAGTCCCAAGCT
GTTGCAGGACCCCAGCTGACTTCTTTATTTAACAAATCCTCCTTTTTCCCCTGCTCGGGCTCCTCTCCCT
CCTCTGTCTGGCAACTGTCCGCTTTCTCTTTGTAGTTCCCCACCAGGACCTGTTTTCTCTCCACTGTCAC
CAGGTTTTCTGCCGACTGGGTTTATTCACAACAGAATTAACCTTTTCCTTTACCCAGAGAAGCCAGCCCT
TGGAATTCAATGGCAGAGAAGGTCTGTGCTTCTGAGCTTGTAGTTTGCACTGTCCAATTCCGAAGACCCA
GGCAAATTTGATCCAGGGTGCTCCGTGTTAGACCTGAGGAAGAAACCAATTCCAAGACTGCCTGATTAAA
GCAGGTTTTACTTAGAGGAACAGCAGGAACTGGCCAGCCCATGCACATGAGTAAAACAAGCTTGGTTGGA
TTAATTTGGCCACGATGGTTTGCGTTAGTGGTCTTCCTTCTCCCAACTTTGGGATTGACATTTGCGGCCG
GCCAAAAGGGCGAATTCTGCAGATATCCATCACACTGGCGGCCGCTCGAGCATGCATCTAGAGGGCCCAA
TTCGCCCTATAGTGAGTCGTATTACAATTCACTGGCCGTCGTTTTACAACGTCGTGACTGGGAAAACCCT
GGCGTTACCCAACTTAATCGCCTTGCAGCACATCCCCCTTTCGCCAGCTGGCGTAATAGCGAAGAGGCCC
GCACCGATCGCCCTTCCCAACAGTTGCGCAGCCTGAATGGCGAATGG
[124 nt withheld, positions 6348-6471]
C
[91 nt withheld, positions 6473-6563]
A
[49 nt withheld, positions 6565-6613]
CCTTTGACGTTGGAGTCCACGTTCTTT
[37 nt withheld, positions 6641-6677]
ACCCTATCTCGGTCTATTCTTTTGATTTATAAGGGATTTTGCCGATTTCGGCCTATTGGTTAAAAAATGA
GCTGATTTAACAAAAATTTAACGCGAATTTTAACAAAATTCAGGGCGCAAGGGCTGCTAAAGGAAGCGGA
ACACGTAGAAAGCCAGTCCGCAGAAACGGTGCTGACCCCGGATGAATGTCAGCTACTGGGCTATCTGGAC
AAGGGAAAACGCAAGCGCAAAGAGAAAGCAGGTAGCTTGCAGTGGGCTTACATGGCGATAGCTAGACTGG
GCGGTTTTATGGACAGCAAGCGAACCGGAATTGCCAGCTGGGGCGCCCTCTGGTAAGGTTGGGAAGCCCT
GCAAAGTAAACTGGATGGCTTTCTTGCCGCCAAGGATCTGATGGCGCAGGGGATCAAGATCTGATCAAGA
GACAGGATGAGGATCGTTTCGCATGATTGAACAAGATGGATTGCACGCAGGTTCTCCGGCCGCTTGGGTG
GAGAGGCTATTCGGCTATGACTGGGCACAACAGACAATCGGCTGCTCTGATGCCGCCGTGTTCCGGCTGT
CAGCGCAGGGGCGCCCGGTTCTTTTTGTCAAGACCGACCTGTCCGGTGCCCTGAATGAACTGCAGGACGA
GGCAGCGCGGCTATCGTGGCTGGCCACGACGGGCGTTCCTTGCGCAGCTGTGCTCGACGTTGTCACTGAA
GCGGGAAGGGACTGGCTGCTATTGGGCGAAGTGCCGGGGCAGGATCTCCTGTCATCCCACCTTGCTCCTG
CCGAGAAAGTATCCATCATGGCTGATGCAATGCGGCGGCTGCATACGCTTGATCCGGCTACCTGCCCATT
CGACCACCAAGCGAAACATCGCATCGAGCGAGCACGTACTCGGATGGAAGCCGGTCTTGTCGATCAGGAT
GATCTGGACGAAGAGCATCAGGGGCTCGCGCCAGCCGAACTGTTCGCCAGGCTCAAGGCGCGCATGCCCG
ACGGCGAGGATCTCGTCGTGACCCATGGCGATGCCTGCTTGCCGAATATCATGGTGGAAAATGGCCGCTT
TTCTGGATTCATCGACTGTGGCCGGCTGGGTGTGGCGGACCGCTATCAGGACATAGCGTTGGCTACCCGT
GATATTGCTGAAGAGCTTGGCGGCGAATGGGCTGACCGCTTCCTCGTGCTTTACGGTATCGCCGCTCCCG
ATTCGCAGCGCATCGCCTTCTATCGCCTTCTTGACGAGTTCTTCTGAATTGAAAAAGGAAGAGTATGAGT
ATTCAACATTTCCGTGTCGCCCTTATTCCCTTTTTTGCGGCATTTTGCCTTCCTGTTTTTGCTCACCCAG
AAACGCTGGTGAAAGTAAAAGATGCTGAAGATCAGTTGGGTGCACGAGTGGGTTACATCGAACTGGATCT
CAACAGCGGTAAGATCCTTGAGAGTTTTCGCCCCGAAGAACGTTTTCCAATGATGAGCACTTTTAAAGTT
CTGCTATGTGGCGCGGTATTATCCCGTATTGACGCCGGGCAAGAGCAACTCGGTCGCCGCATACACTATT
CTCAGAATGACTTGGTTGAGTACTCACCAGTCACAGAAAAGCATCTTACGGATGGCATGACAGTAAGAGA
ATTATGCAGTGCTGCCATAACCATGAGTGATAACACTGCGGCCAACTTACTTCTGACAACGATCGGAGGA
CCGAAGGAGCTAACCGCTTTTTTGCACAACATGGGGGATCATGTAACTCGCCTTGATCGTTGGGAACCGG
AGCTGAATGAAGCCATACCAAACGACGAGCGTGACACCACGATGCCTGTAGCAATGGCAACAACGTTGCG
CAAACTATTAACTGGCGAACTACTTACTCTAGCTTCCCGGCAACAATTAATAGACTGGATGGAGGCGGAT
AAAGTTGCAGGACCACTTCTGCGCTCGGCCCTTCCGGCTGGCTGGTTTATTGCTGATAAATCTGGAGCCG
GTGAGCGTGGGTCTCGCGGTATCATTGCAGCACTGGGGCCAGATGGTAAGCCCTCCCGTATCGTAGTTAT
CTACACGACGGGGAGTCAGGCAACTATGGATGAACGAAATAGACAGATCGCTGAGATAGGTGCCTCACTG
ATTAAGCATTGGTAACTGTCAGACCAAGTTTACTCATATATACTTTAGATTGATTTAAAACTTCATTTTT
AATTTAAAAGGATCTAGGTGAAGATCCTTTTTGATAATCTCATGACCAAAATCCCTTAACGTGAGTTTTC
GTTCCACTGAGCGTCAGACCCCGTAGAAAAGATCAAAGGATCTTCTTGAGATCCTTTTTTTCTGCGCGTA
ATCTGCTGCTTGCAAACAAAAAAACCACCGCTACCAGCGGTGGTTTGTTTGCCGGATCAAGAGCTACCAA
CTCTTTTTCCGAAGGTAACTGGCTTCAGCAGAGCGCAGATACCAAATACTGTTCTTCTAGTGTAGCCGTA
GTTAGGCCACCACTTCAAGAACTCTGTAGCACCGCCTACATACCTCGCTCTGCTAATCCTGTTACCAGTG
GCTGCTGCCAGTGGCGATAAGTCGTGTCTTACCGGGTTGGACTCAAGACGATAGTTACCGGATAAGGCGC
AGCGGTCGGGCTGAACGGGGGGTTCGTGCACACAGCCCAGCTTGGAGCGAACGACCTACACCGAACTGAG
ATACCTACAGCGTGAGCTATGAGAAAGCGCCACGCTTCCCGAAGGGAGAAAGGCGGACAGGTATCCGGTA
AGCGGCAGGGTCGGAACAGGAGAGCGCACGAGGGAGCTTCCAGGGGGAAACGCCTGGTATCTTTATAGTC
CTGTCGGGTTTCGCCACCTCTGACTTGAGCGTCGATTTTTGTGATGCTCGTCAGGGGGGCGGAGCCTATG
GAAAAACGCCAGCAACGCGGCCTTTTTACGGTTCCTGGCCTTTTGCTGGCCTTTTGCTCACATGTTCTTT
CCTGCGTTATCCCCTGATTCTGTGGATAACCGTATTACCGCCTTTGAGTGAGCTGATACCGCTCGCCGCA
GCCGAACGACCGAGCGCAGCGAGTCAGTGAGCGAGGAAGCGGAAG
Features (pLannotate 1.2.2; 16 found; start..end, strand, type, name):
      2..94      +  CDS            lacI (fragment): lac repressor; lacI; The lac repressor binds to the lac operator to inhibit transcription in E. coli. This inhibition can be relieved by adding lactose or isopropyl-β-D-thiogalactopyranoside (IPTG).
    107..128     +  protein_bind   CAP binding site: CAP binding activates transcription in the presence of cAMP. E. coli catabolite activator protein
    143..173     +  promoter       lac promoter: promoter for the E. coli lac operon
    181..197     +  protein_bind   lac operator: The lac repressor binds to the lac operator to inhibit transcription in E. coli. This inhibition can be relieved by adding lactose or isopropyl-β-D-thiogalactopyranoside (IPTG). lac repressor encoded by lacI
    291..557     +  CDS            Nanog (fragment): NANOG_MOUSE - Also known as Ecat4, Enk. Experimental evidence at protein level: Swiss-Prot protein existence level 1. Transcription regulator involved in inner cell mass and embryonic stem (ES) cells proliferation and self-renewal (PubMed:25825768). Imposes pluripotency on ES cells and prevents their differentiation towards extraembryonic endoderm and trophectoderm lineages. Blocks bone morphogenetic protein-induced mesoderm differentiation of ES cells by physically interacting with SMAD1 and interfering with the recruitment of coactivators to the active SMAD transcriptional complexes. Acts as
   1377..1532    +  CDS            NANOG (fragment): NANOG_HUMAN - Experimental evidence at protein level: Swiss-Prot protein existence level 1. Transcription regulator involved in inner cell mass and embryonic stem (ES) cells proliferation and self-renewal. Imposes pluripotency on ES cells and prevents their differentiation towards extraembryonic endoderm and trophectoderm lineages. Blocks bone morphogenetic protein-induced mesoderm differentiation of ES cells by physically interacting with SMAD1 and interfering with the recruitment of coactivators to the active SMAD transcriptional complexes. Acts as a transcriptional activator or repressor. B
   1878..2282    +  CDS            NANOG (fragment): NANOG_HUMAN - Experimental evidence at protein level: Swiss-Prot protein existence level 1. Transcription regulator involved in inner cell mass and embryonic stem (ES) cells proliferation and self-renewal. Imposes pluripotency on ES cells and prevents their differentiation towards extraembryonic endoderm and trophectoderm lineages. Blocks bone morphogenetic protein-induced mesoderm differentiation of ES cells by physically interacting with SMAD1 and interfering with the recruitment of coactivators to the active SMAD transcriptional complexes. Acts as a transcriptional activator or repressor. B
   2367..3074    +  CDS            mCherry: mCherry is a basic (constitutively fluorescent) red fluorescent protein published in 2004, derived from Discosoma sp.. It is reported to be a very rapidly-maturing monomer with low acid sensitivity.
   6166..6184    -  promoter       T7 promoter: promoter for bacteriophage T7 RNA polymerase
   6187..6344    +  CDS            lacZα (fragment): LacZα fragment of β-galactosidase; lacZ fragment
   6348..6776    +  rep_origin     f1 ori (sequence partly withheld): f1 bacteriophage origin of replication; arrow indicates direction of (+) strand synthesis
   6789..7088    +  CDS            tnpA (fragment): TN5P_ECOLX - Also known as tnp. Experimental evidence at protein level: Swiss-Prot protein existence level 1. Mediates transposition of transposon Tn5 by a 'cut and paste' mechanism. First, the monomeric transposase binds the 19 bp inverted DNA repeats flanking the transposon. Then, dimerization of the DNA- bound transposase creates a synaptic DNA complex. After nicking of the first DNA strand, excision of the transposon proceeds through a series of intermediates. The transposase then mediates the insertion of the transposon at a new site by strand transfer. The activity of the wild- type tran
   7120..7911    +  CDS            neo: KKA2_KLEPN - Also known as kan, nptII. Experimental evidence at protein level: Swiss-Prot protein existence level 1. Resistance to kanamycin, neomycin, paromomycin, ribostamycin, butirosin and gentamicin B. From Klebsiella pneumoniae.
   7915..7931    +  promoter       AmpR promoter (fragment): bla
   7932..8792    +  CDS            AmpR: β-lactamase; bla; confers resistance to ampicillin, carbenicillin, and related antibiotics
   8963..9551    +  rep_origin     ori: high-copy-number ColE1/pMB1/pBR322/pUC origin of replication
