[The description below was written by a language model from this plasmid's Addgene catalogue record and pLannotate feature annotations shown in this document.]
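Description:
Nanog-2A-mCherry is a homology-directed repair donor plasmid built in the pCR2.1-TOPO cloning backbone, intended as the knock-in template for CRISPR/Cas-mediated targeting of the mouse Nanog locus. It is a bacterial cloning vector rather than an expression vector. It replicates in E. coli from a high-copy ColE1/pUC-type origin and is selected with ampicillin through the bla (AmpR) gene. The backbone also carries a neo/kanamycin resistance gene, an f1 origin, a T7 promoter, and the lac promoter/operator and lacZα remnants that flank the TOPO cloning site. The sequenced record is 9,732 nt.

The payload is mouse Nanog genomic DNA joined to an mCherry reporter. The feature table picks up three separate Nanog coding fragments upstream of mCherry, two of them matched to the human orthologue by homology. This pattern is consistent with exons separated by introns and serving as the 5′ homology arm. A complete mCherry coding sequence follows the last Nanog fragment after a short unannotated gap. That gap would fit the 2A self-cleaving peptide implied by the plasmid name, although no 2A element is annotated. About 3 kb of unannotated sequence lies between mCherry and the backbone, presumably the 3′ homology arm, though the record does not say so. The catalogue gives the insert as 3,000 bp, which is shorter than the region spanned in the sequence.

No mammalian promoter is annotated, which fits a design in which the reporter depends on the endogenous locus. After correct integration, mCherry would be co-transcribed with Nanog and released as a separate protein through the 2A peptide. Red fluorescence would then report Nanog expression, for example in mouse embryos or embryonic stem cells, without fusing the reporter permanently to the protein.
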