Addgene plasmid #48680: Nanog-2A-mCherry
Purpose: For knock-in donor vector by CRISPR/CAS system
Depositing lab: Rudolf Jaenisch. Depositing organization: Whitehead Institute for Biomedical Research. Publication: One-Step Generation of Mice Carrying Reporter and Conditional Alleles by CRISPR/Cas-Mediated Genome Engineering. Yang H, Wang H, Shivalila CS, Cheng AW, Shi L, Jaenisch R. Cell. 2013 Aug 27. pii: S0092-8674(13)01016-7. doi: 10.1016/j.cell.2013.08.022. PubMed 23992847.
Backbone
  Vector backbone: pCR2.1TOPO
  Vector type: CRISPR
Growth in bacteria
  Bacterial resistance: Ampicillin, 100 μg/mL
  Growth temperature: 37°C
  Growth strain: DH5alpha
  Copy number: High Copy
Gene/Insert
  Gene/Insert name: Nanog (alt names: ENK; ecat4; 2410002E02Rik)
  Species: M. musculus (mouse)
  Insert size (bp): 3000
  GenBank ID: NC_000072.6
  Entrez Gene: Nanog (a.k.a. 2410002E02Rik, ENK, Stm1, ecat4)
  Tag / fusion protein: Cherry (C terminal on insert)
Terms and licenses: Academic/Nonprofit Terms; Industry Terms: Not Available to Industry
How to cite: Nanog-2A-mCherry was a gift from Rudolf Jaenisch (Addgene plasmid # 48680 ; http://n2t.net/addgene:48680 ; RRID:Addgene_48680)
