>Addgene plasmid #48680 | Nanog-2A-mCherry | addgene partial sequence | sequence record 73754 | mCherry-R 5'-TTGGTCACCTTCAGCTTGG-3'
ATCTCGAACTCGTGGCCGTTCACGGAGCCCTCCATGTGCACCTTGAAGCGCATGAACTCCTTGATGATGG
CCATGTTATCCTCCTCGCCCTTGCTCACCATTGGCCCGGGATTCTCTTCGACATCCCCTGCTTGTTTCAA
CAGGGAGAAGTTAGTGGCGCTAGCTATTTCACCTGGTGGAGTCACAGAGTAGTTCAGGAATAATTCCAAG
GCTTGTGGGGTGCTAAAATGCGCATGGCTTTCCCTAGTGGCTTCCAAATTCACCTCCAAATCACTGGCAG
AGAAGTTTTGCTGCAACTGTACGTAAGGCTGCAGAAAGTCCTCCCCGAAGTTATGGAGCGGAGCAGCATT
CCAAGGCTGGCCGTTCCAGGACTGAGCGGTCCAGGCCTGGCTGCTCCAAGTTGGGTTGGTCCAGGTCTGG
TTGTTCCAAGTTGGGTTGGTCCAGGTCTGGCTGCTCCAAGTTGGGTTGGTCCAAGTCTGGCTGCCCCACA
TGGAAAGGCTTCCAGATGCGTTCACCAGATAGCCCTGGGGATAGCTGCAATGGATGCTGGGATACTCCAC
TGGTGCTGAGCCCTTCTGAAAGAGGTGATTAATGCAATGAGTGAAAAGGGGACTCTAAAGATGTAAACTG
CAGAAATACTGAAAAGATTAGCATGGCCGCACAGGCCGTTAACCCCAGCACTCCTGAGACTAGGCAGGCA
GATCTCTGACTGCCAGGGCTACATAGAGAGAGCCTGCCTCAAAGAACCAAAGATCACAAGAAAGAGTGCG
TG
