>Addgene plasmid #48680 | Nanog-2A-mCherry | addgene partial sequence | sequence record 74267 | mCherry-F 5'-ccccgtaatgcagaagaaga-3'
GGCGCCCTGAAGGGCGAGATCAAGCAGAGGCTGAAGCTGAAGGACGGCGGCCACTACGACGCTGAGGTCA
AGACCACCTACAAGGCCAAGAAGCCCGTGCAGCTGCCCGGCGCCTACAACGTCAACATCAAGTTGGACAT
CACCTCCCACAACGAGGACTACACCATCGTGGAACAGTACGAACGCGCCGAGGGCCGCCACTCCACCGGC
GGCATGGACGAGCTGTACAAGTAATTAGCGCCGACTTACGCAACATCTGGGCTTAAAGTCAGGGCAAAGC
CAGGTTCCTTCCTTCTTCCAAATATTTTCATATTTTTTTTAAAGATTTATTTATTCATTATATGTAAGTA
CACTGTAGCTGTCTTCAGACACTCCAGAAGAGGGCGTCAGATCTTGTTACGTATGGTTGTGAGCCACCAT
GTGGTTGCTGGGATTTGAACTCCTGACCTTCGGAAGAGCAGTCGGGTGCTCTTATCCACTGAGCCATCTC
ACCAGCCCCTGGTTTATTTTTTTAATTATTATTTGCTTTTTGTTTATCAAGACAGGGTTTCTCTGCATAG
CTCTAATTGTCTTTGAACTAGCTCTGCAGACCAGCCTGGCCTTGAACTCAGAGATCTGCCCACTTATCTT
TGCCTCCTGAATGCTGGGACCAAAGGTGGCATACCACCACACCTGGCATATATATTGTTTATTTCTATTT
CTATTTTTATTGGTGCCAGAGCAAACCTAGGACTTAGAACATGCTGGGCACCAACTCAACTTCTGAGCTC
TATTTACAACTTGGTGTGTTAGTGTATTTGTCTTAGTTCTGAATTTGTCC
